>Addgene plasmid #102783 | APPL1-N308D-GFP | addgene full sequence | sequence record 198005 | Addgene NGS Result
CCCCTGCGCTGACAGCCGGAACACGGCGGCATCAGAGCAGCCGATTGTCTGTTGTGCCCAGTCATAGCCG
AATAGCCTCTCCACCCAAGCGGCCGGAGAACCTGCGTGCAATCCATCTTGTTCAATCATGCGAAACGATC
CTCATCCTGTCTCTTGATCGATCTTTGCAAAAGCCTAGGCCTCCAAAAAAGCCTCCTCACTACTTCTGGA
ATAGCTCAGAGGCCGAGGCGGCCTCGGCCTCTGCATAAATAAAAAAAATTAGTCAGCCATGGGGCGGAGA
ATGGGCGGAACTGGGCGGAGTTAGGGGCGGGATGGGCGGAGTTAGGGGCGGGACTATGGTTGCTGACTAA
TTGAGATGCATGCTTTGCATACTTCTGCCTGCTGGGGAGCCTGGGGACTTTCCACACCTGGTTGCTGACT
AATTGAGATGCATGCTTTGCATACTTCTGCCTGCTGGGGAGCCTGGGGACTTTCCACACCCTAACTGACA
CACATTCCACAGCTGGTTCTTTCCGCCTCAGGACTCTTCCTTTTTCAATATTATTGAAGCATTTATCAGG
GTTATTGTCTCATGAGCGGATACATATTTGAATGTATTTAGAAAAATAAACAAATAGGGGTTCCGCGCAC
ATTTCCCCGAAAAGTGCCACCTG
[124 nt withheld, positions 654-777]
C
[91 nt withheld, positions 779-869]
A
[49 nt withheld, positions 871-919]
CCTTTGACGTTGGAGTCCACGTTCTTT
[37 nt withheld, positions 947-983]
ACCCTATCTCGGTCTATTCTTTTGATTTATAAGGGATTTTGCCGATTTCGGCCTATTGGTTAAAAAATGA
GCTGATTTAACAAAAATTTAACGCGAATTTTAACAAAATATTAACGCTTACAATTTACGCGTTAAGATAC
ATTGATGAGTTTGGACAAACCACAACTAGAATGCAGTGAAAAAAATGCTTTATTTGTGAAATTTGTGATG
CTATTGCTTTATTTGTAACCATTATAAGCTGCAATAAACAAGTTAACAACAACAATTGCATTCATTTTAT
GTTTCAGGTTCAGGGGGAGGTGTGGGAGGTTTTTTAAAGCAAGTAAAACCTCTACAAATGTGGTATGGCT
GATTATGATCAGTTATCTAGATCCGGTGGATCCCGGGCCCGCGGTACCGTCGACTGCAGAATTCGGCTTT
GCTTCTGATTCTCTCTTCTTTCCTCCTTCTCCCAAATCACTCTCTTCTGACTGGCTACTGCTAAGGACAA
CAAACTGCCCCTCACTACTGGCTTGGTTTGGTCTACTGGAAGCAGCTATCAACCGACTTTGTTCTTCCAA
GTCCTTTTCAATCTGTTTTTGTTTATTGAGTTCTTTCTGTTGCTTCTCTTTTACTCTCTCTATTTCTTTT
TGTTTTTCTGATGCCCTACGATCCAGTTCAGCATGCAAAGCTATCTGTTTTGCCAGTCCAACAGAATCAC
ATATCTTTTCCCCCTCATTGTTTGACTCAAATATATAGCAGACTGATGACAGATTACTTTCACTTCTCCC
GCTTGATGTCCGAAGAACAAATCCAAAAAGGCGCTTATTTTCCTGGTGTGTAGCATACAAAACTACACAA
GGTAATGGAAACGTGAGCCTTGTAACTTGTGTCTGTGGATCAATTAACTTTAAACAGTCACAAGTGACTA
ATAAATGCGATTCTGTCATACGAAAGATGTTATGGATGGCCCGGGCAGCTAAGATTTGGCGCATAGTTTC
ATAAACAACATCTGGATGGTCATCTGATTTCACCTCCATTGAACCAAGGAATCGGACAATAAATAACTGA
TGAAGAATAGAATCTTCAGTTTCAGATTTTGTACTTCCTCCAGATTCTCCAAATGGATTTGTACGCCTGC
CTCCCTGGCCAAAGGCTTTTGCCTGGCCAGGCTGATCTTCACACACAGGAGAAATTATGTCAAACTGTAT
TGGGGTGTCTGGGGCAACAAGAGAATCTAGAGAGAGGGCAGCCAAATTTGTAGACTCAGATCCTAAGGAT
CCTGAACTGCTGGTTCGAGCTGTCGGTGGCCGAGATTGTCCTGCTGCTGGCCGCAGGCTCTCGTGCCTCT
GCTGGAAAGATGGGGAAGGAGTGACAGCTTCCAGAGCTGATTGATTTACTCGTGCAGCAGTTTCCTCTGG
ATTTTCACTTAAGTATATTTGTTTAGATATGTTGTTTATTGTACAGATCCACTCTTCATGATCTTTTTTA
CTCTCTGCTTGCAAAATTGAAGATTTTTTTCCATCGAAAGAGGTGATCTGAAAACAATATCGTCTGTCTT
CACAGTCCACAGCCATCACTGAACAGTTGTCTATGTCCATGGCCAGGCCTCCTGCTACATCCCCACGGGC
CTGACTCATTAAATCTCCACCCTGCGTGAAGTAAAACTGTCTGTCCCAGGTAGATGACACCAAGCCTGTT
TTATTCCTAGCATTAAGGTATCCAGCCTTTCGGGTTAAATTTCGATTAACAGGAAATTTGGTGGGGTCTG
GGTCAGGCACATATAAGGGATCACTGGCTACTTCCAAATCCTCTATTGTCTGTTGCATGGTCTCTATATC
ACTGTCCATTTCCCTGCGAACATTCTGAACGCTTGTTCCAATATTAGCTAAAAATTCTTCCAGTTGTTCA
TTAAGATTTTCAGAACCCATCTTAAAGAAACTTATCTGAGCTTGCATGTACCCAAGTAGAGGTTCTAACA
ATGCTATTTTCTTCTTGTACTGAAGAGTATTTAATGCACAAAAATAATGCATCATGGTCTGGTGTTGTTT
CTTTCTGGATGTGTACACATCTTCTGTTACTTCATACTTCACCTTGTCATTTTCTCTTTTTTTTGATAAA
CGGCTATATCTATTAATCGCAGCATCATGATCATTACTTGCAATCTGAAATACTTCCTTTAATGTTAGTA
TTTCTTTCAGATCTCTTTCTTTAAACTGGGTAATGGGGAACATCATGGCATCAGCAAGTTGAGTTGAAAG
CACTGCATGACAAGAGCTAAGCTCATCTATAACTTTTGAAAACTGTTGCAATGTAGAGCTCATAACTTCA
TCATCACCTCCCAATGGAAAACGCTGTTTTTCATATTCTTTTAAAAGTTTTGAGGTCAGGTGTGTTGCTG
CACTTAATTCATTCTGTGCATCATAAATCCGATGCATAGCTTGATACAACTGGTTCATATAGTTGGAAAT
AGCTGTGGCATCTTCTTCAAATACACCTAGTAAAGACCTTGTCTGCGGGCTGTCCTCCAGCGTCTCCTCG
ATGGGCAGCTTGTCGATCCCCGGCATAAGCCGAATTCGAAGCTTGAGCTCGAGATCTGAGTACTTGTACA
GCTCGTCCATGCCGAGAGTGATCCCGGCGGCGGTCACGAACTCCAGCAGGACCATGTGATCGCGCTTCTC
GTTGGGGTCTTTGCTCAGGGCGGACTGGGTGCTCAGGTAGTGGTTGTCGGGCAGCAGCACGGGGCCGTCG
CCGATGGGGGTGTTCTGCTGGTAGTGGTCGGCGAGCTGCACGCTGCCGTCCTCGATGTTGTGGCGGATCT
TGAAGTTCACCTTGATGCCGTTCTTCTGCTTGTCGGCCATGATATAGACGTTGTGGCTGTTGTAGTTGTA
CTCCAGCTTGTGCCCCAGGATGTTGCCGTCCTCCTTGAAGTCGATGCCCTTCAGCTCGATGCGGTTCACC
AGGGTGTCGCCCTCGAACTTCACCTCGGCGCGGGTCTTGTAGTTGCCGTCGTCCTTGAAGAAGATGGTGC
GCTCCTGGACGTAGCCTTCGGGCATGGCGGACTTGAAGAAGTCGTGCTGCTTCATGTGGTCGGGGTAGCG
GCTGAAGCACTGCACGCCGTAGGTCAGGGTGGTCACGAGGGTGGGCCAGGGCACGGGCAGCTTGCCGGTG
GTGCAGATGAACTTCAGGGTCAGCTTGCCGTAGGTGGCATCGCCCTCGCCCTCGCCGGACACGCTGAACT
TGTGGCCGTTTACGTCGCCGTCCAGCTCGACCAGGATGGGCACCACCCCGGTGAACAGCTCCTCGCCCTT
GCTCACCATGGTGGCGACCGGTAGCGCTAGCGGATCTGACGGTTCACTAAACCAGCTCTGCTTATATAGA
CCTCCCACCGTACACGCCTACCGCCCATTTGCGTCAATGGGGCGGAGTTGTTACGACATTTTGGAAAGTC
CCGTTGATTTTGGTGCCAAAACAAACTCCCATTGACGTCAATGGGGTGGAGACTTGGAAATCCCCGTGAG
TCAAACCGCTATCCACGCCCATTGATGTACTGCCAAAACCGCATCACCATGGTAATAGCGATGACTAATA
CGTAGATGTACTGCCAAGTAGGAAAGTCCCATAAGGTCATGTACTGGGCATAATGCCAGGCGGGCCATTT
ACCGTCATTGACGTCAATAGGGGGCGTACTTGGCATATGATACACTTGATGTACTGCCAAGTGGGCAGTT
TACCGTAAATACTCCACCCATTGACGTCAATGGAAAGTCCCTATTGGCGTTACTATGGGAACATACGTCA
TTATTGACGTCAATGGGCGGGGGTCGTTGGGCGGTCAGCCAGGCGGGCCATTTACCGTAAGTTATGTAAC
GCGGAACTCCATATATGGGCTATGAACTAATGACCCCGTAATTGATTACTATTAATAACTAATGCATGGC
GGTAATACGGTTATCCACAGAATCAGGGGATAACGCAGGAAAGAACATGTGAGCAAAAGGCCAGCAAAAG
GCCAGGAACCGTAAAAAGGCCGCGTTGCTGGCGTTTTTCCATAGGCTCCGCCCCCCTGACGAGCATCACA
AAAATCGACGCTCAAGTCAGAGGTGGCGAAACCCGACAGGACTATAAAGATACCAGGCGTTTCCCCCTGG
AAGCTCCCTCGTGCGCTCTCCTGTTCCGACCCTGCCGCTTACCGGATACCTGTCCGCCTTTCTCCCTTCG
GGAAGCGTGGCGCTTTCTCATAGCTCACGCTGTAGGTATCTCAGTTCGGTGTAGGTCGTTCGCTCCAAGC
TGGGCTGTGTGCACGAACCCCCCGTTCAGCCCGACCGCTGCGCCTTATCCGGTAACTATCGTCTTGAGTC
CAACCCGGTAAGACACGACTTATCGCCACTGGCAGCAGCCACTGGTAACAGGATTAGCAGAGCGAGGTAT
GTAGGCGGTGCTACAGAGTTCTTGAAGTGGTGGCCTAACTACGGCTACACTAGAAGAACAGTATTTGGTA
TCTGCGCTCTGCTGAAGCCAGTTACCTTCGGAAAAAGAGTTGGTAGCTCTTGATCCGGCAAACAAACCAC
CGCTGGTAGCGGTGGTTTTTTTGTTTGCAAGCAGCAGATTACGCGCAGAAAAAAAGGATCTCAAGAAGAT
CCTTTGATCTTTTCTACGGGGTCTGACGCTCAGTGGAACGAAAACTCACGTTAAGGGATTTTGGTCATGA
GATTATCAAAAAGGATCTTCACCTAGATCCTTTTAAATTAAAAATGAAGTTTTAAATCAATCTAAAGTAT
ATATGAGTAACCTGAGGCTATGGCAGGGCCTGCCGCCCCGACGTTGGCTGCGAGCCCTGGGCCTTCACCC
GAACTTGGGGGGTGGGGTGGGGAAAAGGAAGAAACGCGGGCGTATTGGCCCCAATGGGGTCTCGGTGGGG
TATCGACAGAGTGCCAGCCCTGGGACCGAACCCCGCGTTTATGAACAAACGACCCAACACCGTGCGTTTT
ATTCTGTCTTTTTATTGCCGTCATAGCGCGGGTTCCTTCCGGTATTGTCTCCTTCCGTGTTTCAGTTAGC
CTCCCCCTAGGGTGGGCGAAGAACTCCAGCATGAGATCCCCGCGCTGGAGGATCATCCAGCCGGCGTCCC
GGAAAACGATTCCGAAGCCCAACCTTTCATAGAAGGCGGCGGTGGAATCGAAATCTCGTGATGGCAGGTT
GGGCGTCGCTTGGTCGGTCATTTCGAACCCCAGAGTCCCGCTCAGAAGAACTCGTCAAGAAGGCGATAGA
AGGCGATGCGCTGCGAATCGGGAGCGGCGATACCGTAAAGCACGAGGAAGCGGTCAGCCCATTCGCCGCC
AAGCTCTTCAGCAATATCACGGGTAGCCAACGCTATGTCCTGATAGCGGTCCGCCACACCCAGCCGGCCA
CAGTCGATGAATCCAGAAAAGCGGCCATTTTCCACCATGATATTCGGCAAGCAGGCATCGCCATGGGTCA
CGACGAGATCCTCGCCGTCGGGCATGCTCGCCTTGAGCCTGGCGAACAGTTCGGCTGGCGCGAGCCCCTG
ATGCTCTTCGTCCAGATCATCCTGATCGACAAGACCGGCTTCCATCCGAGTACGTGCTCGCTCGATGCGA
TGTTTCGCTTGGTGGTCGAATGGGCAGGTAGCCGGATCAAGCGTATGCAGCCGCCGCATTGCATCAGCCA
TGATGGATACTTTCTCGGCAGGAGCAAGGTGAGATGACAGGAGATCCTGCCCCGGCACTTCGCCCAATAG
CAGCCAGTCCCTTCCCGCTTCAGTGACAACGTCGAGCACAGCTGCGCAAGGAACGCCCGTCGTGGCCAGC
CACGATAGCCGCGCTGCCTCGTCTTGCAGTTCATTCAGGGCACCGGACAGGTCGGTCTTGACAAAAAGAA
CCGGGCG
Features (pLannotate 1.2.2; 16 found; start..end, strand, type, name):
    164..521     -  promoter       SV40 promoter: SV40 enhancer and early promoter
    523..627     -  promoter       AmpR promoter: bla
    654..1082    +  rep_origin     f1 ori (sequence partly withheld): f1 bacteriophage origin of replication; arrow indicates direction of (+) strand synthesis
   1116..1237    -  polyA_signal   SV40 poly(A) signal: SV40 polyadenylation signal
   1260..1344    -  CDS            large T antigen (fragment): large T antigen from SV40 (simian virus 40)
   1361..1398    -  misc_feature   MCS (fragment): multiple cloning site
   1403..3529    -  CDS            APPL1: DP13A_HUMAN - Also known as APPL From Homo sapiens (Human).
   3535..3564    -  misc_feature   MCS (fragment): multiple cloning site
   3566..4282    -  CDS            EGFP: EGFP is a basic (constitutively fluorescent) green fluorescent protein published in 1996, derived from Aequorea victoria. It is reported to be a rapidly-maturing weak dimer with moderate acid sensitivity.
   4327..4530    -  promoter       CMV promoter: human cytomegalovirus (CMV) immediate early promoter
   4531..4834    -  enhancer       CMV enhancer: human cytomegalovirus immediate early enhancer
   5009..5597    -  rep_origin     ori: high-copy-number ColE1/pMB1/pBR322/pUC origin of replication
   5819..5835    +  polyA_signal   bGH poly(A) signal (fragment): bovine growth hormone polyadenylation signal
   5926..5973    -  polyA_signal   HSV TK poly(A) signal: herpes simplex virus thymidine kinase polyadenylation signal (Cole and Stacy, 1985)
   6032..6184    -  CDS            ble (fragment): BLE_KLEPN - Experimental evidence at protein level: Swiss-Prot protein existence level 1. Binding protein with a strong affinity to the bleomycin family of antibiotics. Binds to CL990; an antimitotic-antibiotic compound. From Klebsiella pneumoniae.
   6205..129     -  CDS            NeoR/KanR (across the origin): aminoglycoside phosphotransferase from Tn5; aph(3')-II (or nptII); confers resistance to neomycin, kanamycin, and G418 (Geneticin®)
