[The description below was written by a language model from this plasmid's Addgene catalogue record and pLannotate feature annotations shown in this document.]
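Description:
APPL1-N308D-GFP is a mammalian expression plasmid built on the EGFP-C3 backbone, encoding human APPL1 fused at its N-terminus to EGFP. Despite the name, the fluorescent protein sits upstream of APPL1: the feature table shows the CMV enhancer and immediate-early promoter driving the EGFP coding sequence, followed by a short remnant of the multiple cloning site, the APPL1 open reading frame, a second cloning-site fragment and the SV40 polyadenylation signal. The restriction sites used for cloning are not recorded. The full sequenced record is about 6.9 kb, consistent with a roughly 4.7 kb backbone plus the APPL1 insert.

The insert carries a point mutation changing asparagine 308 to aspartate, which according to the record diminishes the interaction of APPL1 with the small GTPase Rab5. The construct is therefore suited to comparing a fluorescently visible, Rab5-binding-deficient APPL1 with the wild-type protein in transfected cells, for example in localisation or functional studies of this endosomal adaptor. Quality-control sequencing found a short stretch of extra residues appended to the C-terminus of APPL1, presumably read through from vector sequence; the depositor does not expect these to affect protein function.

Propagation in E. coli relies on a high-copy ColE1/pUC-type origin, and an f1 origin is also present. A single Tn5 aminoglycoside phosphotransferase (NeoR/KanR) cassette serves both hosts: a bacterial bla-type promoter provides kanamycin resistance in bacteria, while the SV40 enhancer/early promoter and HSV TK polyadenylation signal allow G418 selection of stably transfected mammalian cells. The short ble, bGH poly(A) and large T antigen fragments are annotated only as partial matches within backbone sequence, not as functional elements.
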