Addgene plasmid #102783: APPL1-N308D-GFP
Purpose: Point mutation in APPL1 that diminishes its interaction with Rab5
Depositing lab: Donna Webb. Depositing organization: Vanderbilt University.
Backbone
  Vector backbone: EGFP-C3
  Backbone size w/o insert (bp): 4700
  Vector type: Mammalian Expression
  Selectable markers: Neomycin (select with G418)
Growth in bacteria
  Bacterial resistance: Kanamycin, 50 μg/mL
  Growth temperature: 37°C
  Growth strain: DH5alpha
  Copy number: Unknown
Gene/Insert
  Gene/Insert name: APPL1
  Species: H. sapiens (human)
  Mutation: changed asparagine 308 to aspartate; *(see below)
  GenBank ID: NM_012096.2
  Entrez Gene: APPL1 (a.k.a. APPL, DIP13alpha, MODY14)
  Promoter: CMV
  Tag / fusion protein: EGFP (N terminal on backbone)
  Cloning method: Restriction Enzyme; 5′ cloning site unknown (unknown if destroyed); 3′ cloning site unknown (unknown if destroyed)
  Sequencing primers: 5′ EGFP-C 5'd[CATGGTCCTGCTGGAGTTCGTG]; 3′ SV40pA-R GAAATTTGTGATGCTATTGC
Terms and licenses: Academic/Nonprofit Terms; Industry Terms: Not Available to Industry
Depositor comments: *Note: Addgene's quality control sequencing finds additional residues KPNSAVDGTAGPGSTGSR appended to the C-terminus of the APPL1 protein. These additional residues are not thought to affect protein function.
How to cite: APPL1-N308D-GFP was a gift from Donna Webb (Addgene plasmid # 102783 ; http://n2t.net/addgene:102783 ; RRID:Addgene_102783)
