>Addgene plasmid #102783 | APPL1-N308D-GFP | depositor partial sequence | sequence record 194311 | APPL1-N308D-GFP sequence 1206 bps
NNNNNNNNNNNNTCGNGGNNACGCTGGAGGANAGCCCGCAGACAAGGTCTTTACTAGGTGTATTTGAAGA
AGATGCCACAGCTATTTCCAACTATATGAACCAGTTGTATCAAGCTATGCATCGGATTTATGATGCACAG
AATGAATTAAGTGCAGCAACACACCTGACCTCAAAACTTTTAAAAGAATATGAAAAACAGCGTTTTCCAT
TGGGAGGTGATGATGAAGTTATGAGCTCTACATTGCAACAGTTTTCAAAAGTTATAGATGAGCTTAGCTC
TTGTCATGCAGTGCTTTCAACTCAACTTGCTGATGCCATGATGTTCCCCATTACCCAGTTTAAAGAAAGA
GATCTGAAAGAAATACTAACATTAAAGGAAGTATTTCAGATTGCAAGTAATGATCATGATGCTGCGATTA
ATAGATATAGCCGTTTATCAAAAAAAAGAGAAAATGACAAGGTGAAGTATGAAGTAACAGAAGATGTGTA
CACATCCAGAAAGAAACAACACCAGACCATGATGCATTATTTTTGTGCATTAAATACTCTTCAGTACAAG
AAGAAAATAGCATTGTTAGAACCTCTACTTGGGTACATGCAAGCTCAGATAAGTTTCTTTAAGATGGGTT
CTGAAAATCTTAATGAACAACTGGAAGAATTTTTAGCTAATATTGGAACAAGCGTTCAGAATGTTCGCAG
GGAAATGGACAGTGATATAGAGACCATGCAACAGACAATAGAGGATTTGGAAGTAGCCAGTGATCCCTTA
TATGTGCCTGACCCAGACCCCACCAAATTTCCTGTTAATCGAAATTTAACCCGAAAGGCTGGATACCTTA
ATGCTAGGAATAAAACAGGCTTGGTGTCATCTACCTGGGACAGACAGTTTTACTTCACGCANGGTGGAGA
TTTAATGAGTCNNCCCGTGGGGATGTAGCNNAGGCCTGGNCNATGGACATAGACAACTGTTCAGTGATGG
CTGTGGACTGTGAANACAGACGATATTGTTTTCAGATNACCTCTTTCGATGGGAAAAAANCTTCNNTTTG
CAAGCAGANAGTAAAAAANATCATGNNNNNNNNNCTGTACNANNAANNNANNNNNCNNNNNAANNTACNT
TNNNNNAAAANNNNNNNNNNNNCNNNNNNNNNNAAATNNNNCNGNNNNNNNNNNNNNNNNNCNNTNNCNN
NNNNNTNTNNNNCCNN
